>Addgene plasmid #224448 | kiCAP-AAV-MyoAAV4A | addgene full sequence | sequence record 446642 | Addgene NGS Result
TCGACACGCGTGGAGGGGTGGAGTCGTGACGTGAATTACGTCATAGGGTTAGGGAGGTCCTGTATTAGAG
GTCACGTGAGTGTTTTGCGACATTTTGCGACACCATGTGGTCACGCTGGGTATTTAAGCCCGAGTGAGCA
CGCAGGGTCTCCATTTTGAAGCGGGAGGTTTGAACGCGCAGCCGCCATGCCGGGGTTTTACGAGATTGTG
ATTAAGGTCCCCAGCGACCTTGACGAGCATCTGCCCGGCATTTCTGACAGCTTTGTGAACTGGGTGGCCG
AGAAGGAATGGGAGTTGCCGCCAGATTCTGACATGGATCTGAATCTGATTGAGCAGGCACCCCTGACCGT
GGCCGAGAAGCTGCAGCGCGACTTTCTGACGGAATGGCGCCGTGTGAGTAAGGCCCCGGAGGCTCTTTTC
TTTGTGCAATTTGAGAAGGGAGAGAGCTACTTCCACATGCACGTGCTCGTGGAAACCACCGGGGTGAAAT
CCATGGTTTTGGGACGTTTCCTGAGTCAGATTCGCGAAAAACTGATTCAGAGAATTTACCGCGGGATCGA
GCCGACTTTGCCAAACTGGTTCGCGGTCACAAAGACCAGAAATGGCGCCGGAGGCGGGAACAAGGTGGTG
GATGAGTGCTACATCCCCAATTACTTGCTCCCCAAAACCCAGCCTGAGCTCCAGTGGGCGTGGACTAATA
TGGAACAGTATTTAAGCGCCTGTTTGAATCTCACGGAGCGTAAACGGTTGGTGGCGCAGCATCTGACGCA
CGTGTCGCAGACGCAGGAGCAGAACAAAGAGAATCAGAATCCCAATTCTGATGCGCCGGTGATCAGATCA
AAAACTTCAGCCAGGTACATGGAGCTGGTCGGGTGGCTCGTGGACAAGGGGATTACCTCGGAGAAGCAGT
GGATCCAGGAGGACCAGGCCTCATACATCTCCTTCAATGCGGCCTCCAACTCGCGGTCCCAAATCAAGGC
TGCCTTGGACAATGCGGGAAAGATTATGAGCCTGACTAAAACCGCCCCCGACTACCTGGTGGGCCAGCAG
CCCGTGGAGGACATTTCCAGCAATCGGATTTATAAAATTTTGGAACTAAACGGGTACGATCCCCAATATG
CGGCTTCCGTCTTTCTGGGATGGGCCACGAAAAAGTTCGGCAAGAGGAACACCATCTGGCTGTTTGGGCC
TGCAACTACCGGGAAGACCAACATCGCGGAGGCCATAGCCCACACTGTGCCCTTCTACGGGTGCGTAAAC
TGGACCAATGAGAACTTTCCCTTCAACGACTGTGTCGACAAGATGGTGATCTGGTGGGAGGAGGGGAAGA
TGACCGCCAAGGTCGTGGAGTCGGCCAAAGCCATTCTCGGAGGAAGCAAGGTGCGCGTGGACCAGAAATG
CAAGTCCTCGGCCCAGATAGACCCGACTCCCGTGATCGTCACCTCCAACACCAACATGTGCGCCGTGATT
GACGGGAACTCAACGACCTTCGAACACCAGCAGCCGTTGCAAGACCGGATGTTCAAATTTGAACTCACCC
GCCGTCTGGATCATGACTTTGGGAAGGTCACCAAGCAGGAAGTCAAAGACTTTTTCCGGTGGGCAAAGGA
TCACGTGGTTGAGGTGGAGCATGAATTCTACGTCAAAAAGGGTGGAGCCAAGAAAAGACCCGCCCCCAGT
GACGCAGATATAAGTGAGCCCAAACGGGTGCGCGAGTCAGTTGCGCAGCCATCGACGTCAGACGCGGAAG
CTTCGATCAACTACGCGGACAGGTACCAAAACAAATGTTCTCGTCACGTGGGCATGAATCTGATGCTGTT
TCCCTGCAGACAATGCGAGAGACTGAATCAGAATTCAAATATCTGCTTCACTCACGGTGTCAAAGACTGT
TTAGAGTGCTTTCCCGTGTCAGAATCTCAACCCGTTTCTGTCGTCAAAAAGGCGTATCAGAAACTGTGCT
ACATTCATCACATCATGGGAAAGGTGCCAGACGCTTGCACTGCTTGCGACCTGGTCAATGTGGACTTGGA
TGACTGTGTTTCTGAACAATAAATGACTTAAACCAGGTATTGCTGCCGATGGTTATCTTCCAGATTGGCT
CGAGGACAACCTTAGTGAACTAGTGCCACCATGAGTCGGCTGGATAAATCTAAAGTCATAAACGGCGCTC
TGGAATTACTCAATGAAGTCGGTATCGAAGGCCTGACGACAAGGAAACTCGCTCAAAAGCTGGGAGTTGA
GCAGCCTACCCTGTACTGGCACGTGAAGAACAAGCGGGCCCTGCTCGATGCCCTGGCCATCGAGATGCTG
GACAGGCATCATACCCACTTCTGCCCCCTGGAAGGCGAGTCATGGCAAGACTTTCTGCGGAACAACGCCA
AGTCATTCCGCTGTGCTCTCCTCTCACATCGCGACGGGGCTAAAGTGCATCTCGGCACCCGCCCAACAGA
GAAACAGTACGAAACCCTGGAAAATCAGCTCGCGTTCCTGTGTCAGCAAGGCTTCTCCCTGGAGAACGCA
CTGTACGCTCTGTCCGCCGTGGGCCACTTTACACTGGGCTGCGTATTGGAGGAACAGGAGCATCAAGTAG
CAAAAGAGGAAAGAGAGACACCTACCACCGATTCTATGCCCCCACTTCTGAGACAAGCAATTGAGCTGTT
CGACCGGCAGGGAGCCGAACCTGCCTTCCTTTTCGGCCTGGAACTAATCATATGTGGCCTGGAGAAACAG
CTAAAGTGCGAAAGCGGCGGGCCGGCCGACGCCCTTGACGATTTTGACTTAGACATGCTCCCAGCCGATG
CCCTTGACGACTTTGACCTTGATATGCTGCCTGCTGACGCTCTTGACGATTTTGACCTTGACATGCTCCC
CGGGTAAATGCATGAATTCGATCTAGAGGGCCCTATTCTATAGTGTCACCTAAATGCTAGAGCTCGCTGA
TCAGCCTCGACTGTGCCTTCTAGTTGCCAGCCATCTGTTGTTTGCCCCTCCCCCGTGCCTTCCTTGACCC
TGGAAGGTGCCACTCCCACTGTCCTTTCCTAATAAAATGAGGAAATTGCATCGCATTGTCTGAGTAGGTG
TCATTCTATTCTGGGGGGTGGGGTGGGGCAGGACAGCAAGGGGGAGGATTGGGAAGACAATAGCAGGCAT
GCTGGGGATGCGGTGGGCTCTATGGCTTCTGAGGCGGAAAGAACCAGCTGGGGCTCGAATCAAGCTATCA
AGTGCCACCTGACGTCTCCCTATCAGTGATAGAGAAGTCGACACGTCTCGAGCTCCCTATCAGTGATAGA
GAAGGTACGTCTAGAACGTCTCCCTATCAGTGATAGAGAAGTCGACACGTCTCGAGCTCCCTATCAGTGA
TAGAGAAGGTACGTCTAGAACGTCTCCCTATCAGTGATAGAGAAGTCGACACGTCTCGAGCTCCCTATCA
GTGATAGAGAAGGTACGTCTAGAACGTCTCCCTATCAGTGATAGAGAAGTCGACACGTCTCGAGCTCCCT
ATCAGTGATAGAGAAGGTACCCCCTATATAAGCAGAGAGATCTGTTCAAATTTGAACTGACTAAGCGGCT
CCCGCCAGATTTTGGCAAGATTACTAAGCAGGAAGTCAAGGACTTTTTTGCTTGGGCAAAGGTCAATCAG
GTGCCGGTGACTCACGAGTTTAAAGTTCCCAGGGAATTGGCGGGAACTAAAGGGGCGGAGAAATCTCTAA
AACGCCCACTGGGTGACGTCACCAATACTAGCTATAAAAGTCTGGAGAAGCGGGCCAGGCTCTCATTTGT
TCCCGAGACGCCTCGCAGTTCAGACGTGACTGTTGATCCCGCTCCTCTGCGACCGCTAGCTTCGATCAAC
TACGCGGACAGGTACCAAAACAAATGTTCTCGTCACGTGGGCATGAATCTGATGCTGTTTCCCTGCAGAC
AATGCGAGAGACTGAATCAGAATTCAAATATCTGCTTCACTCACGGTGTCAAAGACTGTTTAGAGTGCTT
TCCCGTGTCAGAATCTCAACCCGTTTCTGTCGTCAAAAAGGCGTATCAGAAACTGTGCTACATTCATCAC
ATCATGGGAAAGGTGCCAGACGCTTGCACTGCTTGCGACCTGGTCAATGTGGACTTGGATGACTGTGTTT
CTGAACAATAAATGACTTAAACCAGGTATGGCTGCCGATGGTTATCTTCCAGATTGGCTCGAGGACAACC
TTAGTGAAGGAATTCGCGAGTGGTGGGCTTTGAAACCTGGAGCCCCTCAACCCAAGGCAAATCAACAACA
TCAAGACAACGCTCGAGGTCTTGTGCTTCCGGGTTACAAATACCTTGGACCCGGCAACGGACTCGACAAG
GGGGAGCCGGTCAACGCAGCAGACGCGGCGGCCCTCGAGCACGACAAGGCCTACGACCAGCAGCTCAAGG
CCGGAGACAACCCGTACCTCAAGTACAACCACGCCGACGCCGAGTTCCAGGAGCGGCTCAAAGAAGATAC
GTCTTTTGGGGGCAACCTCGGGCGAGCAGTCTTCCAGGCCAAAAAGAGGCTTCTTGAACCTCTTGGTCTG
GTTGAGGAAGCGGCTAAGACGGCTCCTGGAAAGAAGAGGCCTGTAGAGCAGTCTCCTCAGGAACCGGACT
CCTCCGCGGGTATTGGCAAATCGGGTGCACAGCCCGCTAAAAAGAGACTCAATTTCGGTCAGACTGGCGA
CACAGAGTCAGTCCCAGACCCTCAACCAATCGGAGAACCTCCCGCAGCCCCCTCAGGTGTGGGATCTCTT
ACAATGGCTTCAGGTGGTGGCGCACCAGTGGCAGACAATAACGAAGGTGCCGATGGAGTGGGTAGTTCCT
CGGGAAATTGGCATTGCGATTCCCAATGGCTGGGGGACAGAGTCATCACCACCAGCACCCGAACCTGGGC
CCTGCCCACCTACAACAATCACCTCTACAAGCAAATCTCCAACAGCACATCTGGAGGATCTTCAAATGAC
AACGCCTACTTCGGCTACAGCACCCCCTGGGGGTATTTTGACTTCAACAGATTCCACTGCCACTTCTCAC
CACGTGACTGGCAGCGACTCATCAACAACAACTGGGGATTCCGGCCTAAGCGACTCAACTTCAAGCTCTT
CAACATTCAGGTCAAAGAGGTTACGGACAACAATGGAGTCAAGACCATCGCCAATAACCTTACCAGCACG
GTCCAGGTCTTCACGGACTCAGACTATCAGCTCCCGTACGTGCTCGGGTCGGCTCACGAGGGCTGCCTCC
CGCCGTTCCCAGCGGACGTTTTCATGATTCCTCAGTACGGGTATCTGACGCTTAATGATGGAAGCCAGGC
CGTGGGTCGTTCGTCCTTTTACTGCCTGGAATATTTCCCGTCGCAAATGCTAAGAACGGGTAACAACTTC
CAGTTCAGCTACGAGTTTGAGAACGTACCTTTCCATAGCAGCTACGCTCACAGCCAAAGCCTGGACCGAC
TAATGAATCCACTCATCGACCAATACTTGTACTATCTCTCAAAGACTATTAACGGTTCTGGACAGAATCA
ACAAACGCTAAAATTCAGTGTGGCCGGACCCAGCAACATGGCTGTCCAGGGAAGAAACTACATACCTGGA
CCCAGCTACCGACAACAACGTGTCTCAACCACTGTGACTCAAAACAACAACAGCGAATTTGCTTGGCCTG
GAGCTTCTTCTTGGGCTCTCAATGGACGTAATAGCTTGATGAATCCTGGACCTGCTATGGCCAGCCACAA
AGAAGGAGAGGACCGTTTCTTTCCTTTGTCTGGATCTTTAATTTTTGGCAAACAAGGAACTGGAAGAGAC
AACGTGGATGCGGACAAAGTCATGATAACCAACGAAGAAGAAATTAAAACTACTAACCCGGTAGCAACGG
AGTCCTATGGACAAGTGGCCACAAACCACCAGTCAAACTCCAGAGGAGACTACAACTCCTTGGCACAGGC
GCAGACCGGCTGGGTTCAAAACCAAGGAATACTTCCGGGTATGGTTTGGCAGGACAGAGATGTGTACCTG
CAAGGACCCATTTGGGCCAAAATTCCTCACACGGACGGCAACTTTCACCCTTCTCCGCTGATGGGAGGGT
TTGGAATGAAGCACCCGCCTCCTCAGATCCTCATCAAAAACACACCTGTACCTGCGGATCCTCCAACGGC
CTTCAACAAGGACAAGCTGAACTCTTTCATCACCCAGTATTCTACTGGCCAAGTCAGCGTGGAGATCGAG
TGGGAGCTGCAGAAGGAAAACAGCAAGCGCTGGAACCCGGAGATCCAGTACACTTCCAACTATTACAAGT
CTAATAATGTTGAATTTGCTGTTAATACTGAAGGTGTATATAGTGAACCCCGCCCCATTGGCACCAGATA
CCTGACTCGTAATCTGTAATTGCTTGTTAATCAATAAACCGTTTAATTCGTTTCAGTTGAACTTTGGTCT
CTGCGTATTTCTTTCTTATCTAGTTTCCATGGCTACGTAGATAAGTAGCATGGCGGGTTAATCATTAACT
ACAGATATCCATCACACTGGCGGCCGCTCGACTAGAGCGGCCGCCACCGCGGTGGAGCTCCAGCTTTTGT
TCCCTTTAGTGAGGGTTAATTGCGCGCTTGGCGTAATCATGGTCATAGCTGTTTCCTGTGTGAAATTGTT
ATCCGCTCACAATTCCACACAACATACGAGCCGGAAGCATAAAGTGTAAAGCCTGGGGTGCCTAATGAGT
GAGCTAACTCACATTAATTGCGTTGCGCTCACTGCCCGCTTTCCAGTCGGGAAACCTGTCGTGCCAGCTG
CATTAATGAATCGGCCAACGCGCGGGGAGAGGCGGTTTGCGTATTGGGCGCTCTTCCGCTTCCTCGCTCA
CTGACTCGCTGCGCTCGGTCGTTCGGCTGCGGCGAGCGGTATCAGCTCACTCAAAGGCGGTAATACGGTT
ATCCACAGAATCAGGGGATAACGCAGGAAAGAACATGTGAGCAAAAGGCCAGCAAAAGGCCAGGAACCGT
AAAAAGGCCGCGTTGCTGGCGTTTTTCCATAGGCTCCGCCCCCCTGACGAGCATCACAAAAATCGACGCT
CAAGTCAGAGGTGGCGAAACCCGACAGGACTATAAAGATACCAGGCGTTTCCCCCTGGAAGCTCCCTCGT
GCGCTCTCCTGTTCCGACCCTGCCGCTTACCGGATACCTGTCCGCCTTTCTCCCTTCGGGAAGCGTGGCG
CTTTCTCATAGCTCACGCTGTAGGTATCTCAGTTCGGTGTAGGTCGTTCGCTCCAAGCTGGGCTGTGTGC
ACGAACCCCCCGTTCAGCCCGACCGCTGCGCCTTATCCGGTAACTATCGTCTTGAGTCCAACCCGGTAAG
ACACGACTTATCGCCACTGGCAGCAGCCACTGGTAACAGGATTAGCAGAGCGAGGTATGTAGGCGGTGCT
ACAGAGTTCTTGAAGTGGTGGCCTAACTACGGCTACACTAGAAGAACAGTATTTGGTATCTGCGCTCTGC
TGAAGCCAGTTACCTTCGGAAAAAGAGTTGGTAGCTCTTGATCCGGCAAACAAACCACCGCTGGTAGCGG
TGGTTTTTTTGTTTGCAAGCAGCAGATTACGCGCAGAAAAAAAGGATCTCAAGAAGATCCTTTGATCTTT
TCTACGGGGTCTGACGCTCAGTGGAACGAAAACTCACGTTAAGGGATTTTGGTCATGAGATTATCAAAAA
GGATCTTCACCTAGATCCTTTTAAATTAAAAATGAAGTTTTAAATCAATCTAAAGTATATATGAGTAAAC
TTGGTCTGACAGTTAGAAAAACTCATCGAGCATCAAATGAAACTGCAATTTATTCATATCAGGATTATCA
ATACCATATTTTTGAAAAAGCCGTTTCTGTAATGAAGGAGAAAACTCACCGAGGCAGTTCCATAGGATGG
CAAGATCCTGGTATCGGTCTGCGATTCCGACTCGTCCAACATCAATACAACCTATTAATTTCCCCTCGTC
AAAAATAAGGTTATCAAGTGAGAAATCACCATGAGTGACGACTGAATCCGGTGAGAATGGCAAAAGTTTA
TGCATTTCTTTCCAGACTTGTTCAACAGGCCAGCCATTACGCTCGTCATCAAAATCACTCGCATCAACCA
AACCGTTATTCATTCGTGATTGCGCCTGAGCGAGACGAAATACGCGATCGCTGTTAAAAGGACAATTACA
AACAGGAATCGAATGCAACCGGCGCAGGAACACTGCCAGCGCATCAACAATATTTTCACCTGAATCAGGA
TATTCTTCTAATACCTGGAATGCTGTTTTTCCGGGGATCGCAGTGGTGAGTAACCATGCATCATCAGGAG
TACGGATAAAATGCTTGATGGTCGGAAGAGGCATAAATTCCGTCAGCCAGTTTAGTCTGACCATCTCATC
TGTAACATCATTGGCAACGCTACCTTTGCCATGTTTCAGAAACAACTCTGGCGCATCGGGCTTCCCATAC
AAGCGATAGATTGTCGCACCTGATTGCCCGACATTATCGCGAGCCCATTTATACCCATATAAATCAGCAT
CCATGTTGGAATTTAATCGCGGCCTCGACGTTTCCCGTTGAATATGGCTCATACTCTTCCTTTTTCAATA
TTATTGAAGCATTTATCAGGGTTATTGTCTCATGAGCGGATACATATTTGAATGTATTTAGAAAAATAAA
CAAATAGGGGTTCCGCGCACATTTCCCCGAAAAGTGCCACCTAAATTGTAAGCGTTAATATTTTGTTAAA
ATTCGCGTTAAATTTTTGTTAAATCAGCTCATTTTTTAACCAATAGGCCGAAATCGGCAAAATCCCTTAT
AAATCAAAAGAATAGACCGAGATAGGGT
[37 nt withheld, positions 8849-8885]
AAAGAACGTGGACTCCAACGTCAAAGG
[49 nt withheld, positions 8913-8961]
T
[91 nt withheld, positions 8963-9053]
G
[124 nt withheld, positions 9055-9178]
CCCATTCGCCATTCAGGCTGCGCAACTGTTGGGAAGGGCGATCGGTGCGGGCCTCTTCGCTATTACGCCA
GCTGGCGAAAGGGGGATGTGCTGCAAGGCGATTAAGTTGGGTAACGCCAGGGTTTTCCCAGTCACGACGT
TGTAAAACGACGGCCAGTGAGCGCGCGTAATACGACTCACTATAGGGCGAATTGGGTACCGGGCCCCCCC
TCGATCGAGG
Features (pLannotate 1.2.2; 29 found; start..end, strand, type, name):
    187..2049    +  CDS            Rep78: REP78_AAV2S - Experimental evidence at protein level: Swiss-Prot protein existence level 1. Plays an essential role in the initiation of viral DNA synthesis. Binds specifically to an inverted terminal repeat element (ITR) on the 3' and 5' ends of the viral DNA, where it cleaves a site specifically to generate a priming site for initiation of the synthesis of a complementary strand. Plays also a role as transcriptional regulator, DNA helicase and as key factors in site-specific integration of the viral genome. Regulates host PKA activity by interacting with host PRKX as a mechanism of interferi
   2152..2828    +  CDS            rtTA3 (fragment): reverse tetracycline transactivator 3 activates expression from Tet-responsive promoters in the presence of doxycycline
   2758..2868    +  CDS            VP48: 3 tandem repeats of the minimal activation domain of herpes simplex virus VP16 (Cheng et al., 2013)
   2907..2925    -  promoter       SP6 promoter: promoter for bacteriophage SP6 RNA polymerase
   2951..3175    +  polyA_signal   bGH poly(A) signal: bovine growth hormone polyadenylation signal
   3179..3200    +  promoter       SV40 promoter (fragment): SV40 enhancer and early promoter
   3236..3256    +  promoter       tight TRE promoter (fragment): Tet-responsive promoter PTight, consisting of seven tet operator sequences followed by the minimal CMV promoter
   3273..3293    +  promoter       tight TRE promoter (fragment): Tet-responsive promoter PTight, consisting of seven tet operator sequences followed by the minimal CMV promoter
   3310..3330    +  promoter       tight TRE promoter (fragment): Tet-responsive promoter PTight, consisting of seven tet operator sequences followed by the minimal CMV promoter
   3347..3367    +  promoter       tight TRE promoter (fragment): Tet-responsive promoter PTight, consisting of seven tet operator sequences followed by the minimal CMV promoter
   3384..3404    +  promoter       tight TRE promoter (fragment): Tet-responsive promoter PTight, consisting of seven tet operator sequences followed by the minimal CMV promoter
   3421..3441    +  promoter       tight TRE promoter (fragment): Tet-responsive promoter PTight, consisting of seven tet operator sequences followed by the minimal CMV promoter
   3458..3478    +  promoter       tight TRE promoter (fragment): Tet-responsive promoter PTight, consisting of seven tet operator sequences followed by the minimal CMV promoter
   3495..3515    +  promoter       tight TRE promoter (fragment): Tet-responsive promoter PTight, consisting of seven tet operator sequences followed by the minimal CMV promoter
   3521..4138    +  CDS            Rep52 (fragment): REP52_AAV2S - Experimental evidence at protein level: Swiss-Prot protein existence level 1. Plays a critical role during packaging of viral DNA into empty capsids, where they are thought to be part of the packaging motor complex. The single stranded genomic DNA is packaged in a 3' to 5' direction and requires the association between viral DNA and Rep40. Regulates host PKA activity by interacting with host PRKX as a mechanism to interfere with helper virus propagation and to promote its own replication. From Adeno-associated virus 2 (isolate Srivastava/1982) (AAV-2).
   4158..6386    +  CDS            VP1: CAPSD_AAV2S - Experimental evidence at protein level: Swiss-Prot protein existence level 1. Capsid protein self-assembles to form an icosahedral capsid with a T=1 symmetry, about 22 nm in diameter, and consisting of 60 copies of three size variants of the capsid protein VP1, VP2 and VP3 which differ in their N-terminus. The capsid encapsulates the genomic ssDNA. Binds to host cell heparan sulfate and uses host ITGA5-ITGB1 as coreceptor on the cell surface to provide virion attachment to target cell. This attachment induces virion internalization predominantly through clathrin-dependent endocyt
   6542..6570    -  misc_feature   MCS (fragment): pBluescript multiple cloning site
   6583..6601    -  promoter       T3 promoter: promoter for bacteriophage T3 RNA polymerase
   6646..6662    -  protein_bind   lac operator: The lac repressor binds to the lac operator to inhibit transcription in E. coli. This inhibition can be relieved by adding lactose or isopropyl-β-D-thiogalactopyranoside (IPTG). lac repressor encoded by lacI
   6670..6700    -  promoter       lac promoter: promoter for the E. coli lac operon
   6715..6736    -  protein_bind   CAP binding site: CAP binding activates transcription in the presence of cAMP. E. coli catabolite activator protein
   6749..6841    -  CDS            lacI (fragment): lac repressor; lacI; The lac repressor binds to the lac operator to inhibit transcription in E. coli. This inhibition can be relieved by adding lactose or isopropyl-β-D-thiogalactopyranoside (IPTG).
   7024..7612    -  rep_origin     ori: high-copy-number ColE1/pMB1/pBR322/pUC origin of replication
   7783..8592    -  CDS            KanR: aminoglycoside phosphotransferase; aph(3')-Ia; confers resistance to kanamycin in bacteria or G418 (Geneticin®) in eukaryotes
   8593..8697    -  promoter       AmpR promoter: bla
   8750..9178    -  rep_origin     f1 ori (sequence partly withheld): f1 bacteriophage origin of replication; arrow indicates direction of (+) strand synthesis
   9183..9338    -  CDS            lacZα (fragment): LacZα fragment of β-galactosidase; lacZ fragment
   9346..9364    +  promoter       T7 promoter: promoter for bacteriophage T7 RNA polymerase
   9373..9392    -  misc_feature   MCS (fragment): pBluescript multiple cloning site
