[The description below was written by a language model from this plasmid's Addgene catalogue record and pLannotate feature annotations shown in this document.]
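Description:
kiCAP-AAV-MyoAAV4A is a Rep/Cap packaging plasmid used to produce recombinant AAV carrying the MyoAAV 4A capsid, an engineered variant described as muscle-tropic in mice and macaques. It is built on a pUC57-Kan backbone and is propagated in E. coli as a high-copy plasmid through a ColE1/pUC-type origin, with kanamycin selection from an aph(3')-Ia gene. The annotation also shows an f1 origin, lac promoter/operator and lacZα remnants, and T7, T3 and SP6 phage promoters, all standard cloning-vector carryover. No ITRs are annotated, consistent with a helper plasmid that supplies viral proteins in trans rather than a packaged genome.

The payload is a synthetic capsid gene of about 2.2 kb encoding AAV9 VP1 with a seven-residue RGD-containing peptide inserted between positions 588 and 589, plus the flanking substitutions A587N and Q588S. The record gives p41 as its promoter. The automated annotation labels this reading frame by homology to AAV2 VP1, but the catalogue entry identifies it as AAV9-derived. Upstream lies a full-length AAV2 Rep78 reading frame, followed by an rtTA3-type reverse tetracycline transactivator fragment with VP16-derived activation repeats and a bGH polyadenylation signal. Next comes an array of tet operator repeats, annotated as fragments of a tight TRE promoter, and then a partial Rep52 segment immediately before the capsid gene. This layout suggests that a transactivator/tet-operator module boosts capsid expression alongside the native AAV promoter sequence within the Rep fragment, although the record does not explain the design. The insert was placed by Gibson assembly at a BsiWI/AgeI-flanked position, which suggests that capsid variants can be swapped. Typical use would be co-transfection with an ITR-flanked transgene plasmid and adenoviral helper functions to make muscle-directed vectors.
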