Addgene plasmid #224448: kiCAP-AAV-MyoAAV4A
Purpose: Rep/Cap plasmid for the production of MyoAAV 4A, a muscle-tropic AAV capsid in mice and macaques.
Depositing lab: Pardis Sabeti. Depositing organization: Broad Institute. Publication: Directed evolution of a family of AAV capsid variants enabling potent muscle-directed gene delivery across species. Tabebordbar M, Lagerborg KA, Stanton A, King EM, Ye S, Tellez L, Krunnfusz A, Tavakoli S, Widrick JJ, Messemer KA, Troiano EC, Moghadaszadeh B, Peacker BL, Leacock KA, Horwitz N, Beggs AH, Wagers AJ, Sabeti PC. Cell. 2021 Sep 16;184(19):4919-4938.e22. doi: 10.1016/j.cell.2021.08.028. Epub 2021 Sep 9. PubMed 34506722.
Backbone
  Vector backbone: pUC57-Kan
  Vector type: AAV
Growth in bacteria
  Bacterial resistance: Kanamycin, 50 μg/mL
  Growth temperature: 30°C
  Growth strain: NEB Stable
  Copy number: High Copy
Gene/Insert
  Gene/Insert name: AAV9 VP1 modified with 7mer insertion between amino acids 588 and 589 (alt name: MyoAAV 4A)
  Species: Synthetic
  Insert size (bp): 2232
  Mutation: RGDYNSL insert between amino acids 588 and 589 of AAV9 VP1, A587N, Q588S
  Promoter: p41
  Cloning method: Gibson Cloning
Terms and licenses: Academic/Nonprofit Terms; Industry Terms: Not Available to Industry
Depositor comments: Insert was cloned via BsiWI (5') and AgeI (3', preserved in cloning) sites
How to cite: kiCAP-AAV-MyoAAV4A was a gift from Pardis Sabeti (Addgene plasmid # 224448 ; http://n2t.net/addgene:224448 ; RRID:Addgene_224448)
