>Addgene plasmid #224448 | kiCAP-AAV-MyoAAV4A | depositor partial sequence | sequence record 439841 | MyoAAV 4A cap
ATGGCTGCCGATGGTTATCTTCCAGATTGGCTCGAGGACAACCTTAGTGAAGGAATTCGCGAGTGGTGGG
CTTTGAAACCTGGAGCCCCTCAACCCAAGGCAAATCAACAACATCAAGACAACGCTCGAGGTCTTGTGCT
TCCGGGTTACAAATACCTTGGACCCGGCAACGGACTCGACAAGGGGGAGCCGGTCAACGCAGCAGACGCG
GCGGCCCTCGAGCACGACAAGGCCTACGACCAGCAGCTCAAGGCCGGAGACAACCCGTACCTCAAGTACA
ACCACGCCGACGCCGAGTTCCAGGAGCGGCTCAAAGAAGATACGTCTTTTGGGGGCAACCTCGGGCGAGC
AGTCTTCCAGGCCAAAAAGAGGCTTCTTGAACCTCTTGGTCTGGTTGAGGAAGCGGCTAAGACGGCTCCT
GGAAAGAAGAGGCCTGTAGAGCAGTCTCCTCAGGAACCGGACTCCTCCGCGGGTATTGGCAAATCGGGTG
CACAGCCCGCTAAAAAGAGACTCAATTTCGGTCAGACTGGCGACACAGAGTCAGTCCCAGACCCTCAACC
AATCGGAGAACCTCCCGCAGCCCCCTCAGGTGTGGGATCTCTTACAATGGCTTCAGGTGGTGGCGCACCA
GTGGCAGACAATAACGAAGGTGCCGATGGAGTGGGTAGTTCCTCGGGAAATTGGCATTGCGATTCCCAAT
GGCTGGGGGACAGAGTCATCACCACCAGCACCCGAACCTGGGCCCTGCCCACCTACAACAATCACCTCTA
CAAGCAAATCTCCAACAGCACATCTGGAGGATCTTCAAATGACAACGCCTACTTCGGCTACAGCACCCCC
TGGGGGTATTTTGACTTCAACAGATTCCACTGCCACTTCTCACCACGTGACTGGCAGCGACTCATCAACA
ACAACTGGGGATTCCGGCCTAAGCGACTCAACTTCAAGCTCTTCAACATTCAGGTCAAAGAGGTTACGGA
CAACAATGGAGTCAAGACCATCGCCAATAACCTTACCAGCACGGTCCAGGTCTTCACGGACTCAGACTAT
CAGCTCCCGTACGTGCTCGGGTCGGCTCACGAGGGCTGCCTCCCGCCGTTCCCAGCGGACGTTTTCATGA
TTCCTCAGTACGGGTATCTGACGCTTAATGATGGAAGCCAGGCCGTGGGTCGTTCGTCCTTTTACTGCCT
GGAATATTTCCCGTCGCAAATGCTAAGAACGGGTAACAACTTCCAGTTCAGCTACGAGTTTGAGAACGTA
CCTTTCCATAGCAGCTACGCTCACAGCCAAAGCCTGGACCGACTAATGAATCCACTCATCGACCAATACT
TGTACTATCTCTCAAAGACTATTAACGGTTCTGGACAGAATCAACAAACGCTAAAATTCAGTGTGGCCGG
ACCCAGCAACATGGCTGTCCAGGGAAGAAACTACATACCTGGACCCAGCTACCGACAACAACGTGTCTCA
ACCACTGTGACTCAAAACAACAACAGCGAATTTGCTTGGCCTGGAGCTTCTTCTTGGGCTCTCAATGGAC
GTAATAGCTTGATGAATCCTGGACCTGCTATGGCCAGCCACAAAGAAGGAGAGGACCGTTTCTTTCCTTT
GTCTGGATCTTTAATTTTTGGCAAACAAGGAACTGGAAGAGACAACGTGGATGCGGACAAAGTCATGATA
ACCAACGAAGAAGAAATTAAAACTACTAACCCGGTAGCAACGGAGTCCTATGGACAAGTGGCCACAAACC
ACCAGTCAAACTCCAGAGGAGACTACAACTCCTTGGCACAGGCGCAGACCGGCTGGGTTCAAAACCAAGG
AATACTTCCGGGTATGGTTTGGCAGGACAGAGATGTGTACCTGCAAGGACCCATTTGGGCCAAAATTCCT
CACACGGACGGCAACTTTCACCCTTCTCCGCTGATGGGAGGGTTTGGAATGAAGCACCCGCCTCCTCAGA
TCCTCATCAAAAACACACCTGTACCTGCGGATCCTCCAACGGCCTTCAACAAGGACAAGCTGAACTCTTT
CATCACCCAGTATTCTACTGGCCAAGTCAGCGTGGAGATCGAGTGGGAGCTGCAGAAGGAAAACAGCAAG
CGCTGGAACCCGGAGATCCAGTACACTTCCAACTATTACAAGTCTAATAATGTTGAATTTGCTGTTAATA
CTGAAGGTGTATATAGTGAACCCCGCCCCATTGGCACCAGATACCTGACTCGTAATCTGTAA
